Addgene plasmid #208727: pAAV-GfaABC1D-GRAB_g5-HT3.0
Purpose: Expresses the green 5-HT sensor GRAB_g5-HT3.0 in astrocytes
Depositing lab: Yulong Li. Depositing organization: Peking University. Publication: Improved green and red GRAB sensors for monitoring spatiotemporal serotonin release in vivo. Deng F, Wan J, Li G, Dong H, Xia X, Wang Y, Li X, Zhuang C, Zheng Y, Liu L, Yan Y, Feng J, Zhao Y, Xie H, Li Y. Nat Methods. 2024 Apr;21(4):692-702. doi: 10.1038/s41592-024-02188-8. Epub 2024 Mar 5. PubMed 38443508.
Backbone
  Vector backbone: pAAV
  Backbone manufacturer: Addgene
  Backbone size w/o insert (bp): 5415
  Vector type: AAV
Growth in bacteria
  Bacterial resistance: Ampicillin, 100 μg/mL
  Growth temperature: 37°C
  Growth strain: NEB Stable
  Copy number: High Copy
Gene/Insert
  Gene/Insert name: Green fluorescent 5-HT sensor GRAB_g5-HT3.0
  Species: H. sapiens (human), M. musculus (mouse)
  Insert size (bp): 2151
  Promoter: GfaABC1D
  Cloning method: Gibson Cloning
Terms and licenses: Academic/Nonprofit Terms; Industry Terms: Not Available to Industry
Depositor comments: Please visit https://www.biorxiv.org/content/10.1101/2023.05.27.542566v1 for bioRxiv preprint.
How to cite: pAAV-GfaABC1D-GRAB_g5-HT3.0 was a gift from Yulong Li (Addgene plasmid # 208727 ; http://n2t.net/addgene:208727 ; RRID:Addgene_208727)
