[The description below was written by a language model from this plasmid's Addgene catalogue record and pLannotate feature annotations shown in this document.]
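Description:
pAAV-GfaABC1D-GRAB_g5-HT3.0 is an adeno-associated virus transfer plasmid built on a pAAV backbone for expressing a genetically encoded green fluorescent serotonin (5-HT) sensor in astrocytes. In bacteria it is maintained at high copy through a ColE1/pUC-type origin and selected with ampicillin via the β-lactamase gene. An f1 phage origin is also present in the backbone. The expression cassette lies between AAV2 inverted terminal repeats, which direct replication and packaging of the intervening DNA into recombinant AAV particles. The annotation finds a full-length ITR on the 3′ side but only short fragments on the 5′ side, which may reflect the difficulty of sequencing and annotating these repeats rather than a real truncation.

According to the catalogue entry, expression is driven by GfaABC1D, a compact GFAP-derived promoter used for astrocyte-restricted expression. The automated feature table does not label it, but the unannotated stretch between the 5′ ITR and the chimeric β-globin/immunoglobulin intron is where it would be expected to sit. Downstream are a short T7 promoter and an Igκ leader peptide that directs the sensor into the secretory pathway and so to the cell surface. The sensor coding region of about 2.15 kb follows the GRAB design, in which a circularly permuted EGFP module is inserted within a G-protein-coupled receptor scaffold so that ligand binding changes fluorescence. The receptor portions are annotated only as partial similarity matches to human ADRA2A and HTR2C, so they should not be taken as defining the true parent receptor, which the record does not name. A WPRE and the human growth hormone polyadenylation signal enhance transcript stability and processing. The construct is intended for AAV production and imaging of serotonin dynamics at astrocytes, including in vivo.
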