Features (pLannotate 1.2.2; 20 found; start..end, strand, type, name):
     27..54      +  repeat_region  AAV2 ITR (fragment): inverted terminal repeat of adeno-associated virus serotype 2 inverted
     83..110     +  repeat_region  AAV2 ITR (fragment): inverted terminal repeat of adeno-associated virus serotype 2 inverted
   1010..1142    +  intron         chimeric intron: chimera between introns from human β-globin and immunoglobulin heavy chain genes
   1187..1205    +  promoter       T7 promoter: promoter for bacteriophage T7 RNA polymerase
   1228..1290    +  sig_peptide    Igκ leader: leader sequence from mouse immunoglobulin κ light chain
   1292..1309    +  protein_bind   attB1 (fragment): mutant version of attB; core recombination site for the Gateway® BP reaction BP Clonase™
   1381..2166    +  CDS            ADRA2A (fragment): ADA2A_HUMAN - Also known as ADRA2R, ADRAR. Experimental evidence at protein level: Swiss-Prot protein existence level 1. Alpha-2 adrenergic receptors mediate the catecholamine- induced inhibition of adenylate cyclase through the action of G proteins. The rank order of potency for agonists of this receptor is oxymetazoline > clonidine > epinephrine > norepinephrine > phenylephrine > dopamine > p-synephrine > p-tyramine > serotonin = p- octopamine. For antagonists, the rank order is yohimbine > phentolamine = mianserine > chlorpromazine = spiperone = prazosin > propanolol > alprenolol = pindolol
   2173..2895    +  CDS            cEGFP: cEGFP is a basic (constitutively fluorescent) green fluorescent protein published in 2008, derived from Aequorea victoria.
   2929..3375    +  CDS            HTR2C (fragment): 5HT2C_HUMAN - Also known as HTR1C. Experimental evidence at protein level: Swiss-Prot protein existence level 1. G-protein coupled receptor for 5-hydroxytryptamine (serotonin). Also functions as a receptor for various drugs and psychoactive substances, including ergot alkaloid derivatives, 1-2,5,- dimethoxy-4-iodophenyl-2-aminopropane (DOI) and lysergic acid diethylamide (LSD). Ligand binding causes a conformation change that triggers signaling via guanine nucleotide-binding proteins (G proteins) and modulates the activity of down-stream effectors. Beta-arrestin family members inhibit signalin
   3379..3397    +  misc_feature   MCS (fragment): pBluescript multiple cloning site
   3397..3985    +  misc_feature   WPRE: woodchuck hepatitis virus posttranscriptional regulatory element
   4017..4493    +  polyA_signal   hGH poly(A) signal: human growth hormone polyadenylation signal
   4533..4673    +  repeat_region  AAV2 ITR: inverted terminal repeat of adeno-associated virus serotype 2 inverted
   4678..4729    -  misc_feature   bom (fragment): basis of mobility region from pBR322
   4748..5203    +  rep_origin     f1 ori (sequence partly withheld): f1 bacteriophage origin of replication; arrow indicates direction of (+) strand synthesis
   5204..5253    -  misc_feature   bom (fragment): basis of mobility region from pBR322
   5355..5390    -  CDS            rop (fragment): Rop protein, which maintains plasmids at low copy number; rop
   5485..5589    +  promoter       AmpR promoter: bla
   5590..6450    +  CDS            AmpR: β-lactamase; bla; confers resistance to ampicillin, carbenicillin, and related antibiotics
   6621..7209    +  rep_origin     ori: high-copy-number ColE1/pMB1/pBR322/pUC origin of replication
>Addgene plasmid #208727 | pAAV-GfaABC1D-GRAB_g5-HT3.0 | addgene full sequence | sequence record 412169 | Addgene NGS Result
CTTTTGCTCACATGTCCTGCAGGCAGCTGCGCGCTCGCTCGCTCACTGAGGCCGCCCGGGCGTCGGGCGA
CCTTTGGTCGCCCGGCCTCAGTGAGCGAGCGAGCGCGCAGAGAGGGAGTGGCCAACTCCATCACTAGGGG
TTCCTGCGGCCGCACGCGTTGTAGTTAATGATTAACCCGCCATGCTACTTATCTACGTAGCCATGCTCTA
GGAAGATCTAACATATCCTGGTGTGGAGTAGGGGACGCTGCTCTGACAGAGGCTCGGGGGCCTGAGCTGG
CTCTGTGAGCTGGGGAGGAGGCAGACAGCCAGGCCTTGTCTGCAAGCAGACCTGGCAGCATTGGGCTGGC
CGCCCCCCAGGGCCTCCTCTTCATGCCCAGTGAATGACTCACCTTGGCACAGACACAATGTTCGGGGTGG
GCACAGTGCCTGCTTCCCGCCGCACCCCAGCCCCCCTCAAATGCCTTCCGAGAAGCCCATTGAGCAGGGG
GCTTGCATTGCACCCCAGCCTGACAGCCTGGCATCTTGGGATAAAAGCAGCACAGCCCCCTAGGGGCTGC
CCTTGCTGTGTGGCGCCACCGGCGGTGGAGAACAAGGCTCTATTCAGCCTGTGCCCAGGAAAGGGGATCA
GGGGATGCCCAGGCATGGACAGTGGGTGGCAGGGGGGGAGAGGAGGGCTGTCTGCTTCCCAGAAGTCCAA
GGACACAAATGGGTGAGGGGAGAGCTCTCCCCATAGCTGGGCTGCGGCCCAACCCCACCCCCTCAGGCTA
TGCCAGGGGGTGTTGCCAGGGGCACCCGGGCATCGCCAGTCTAGCCCACTCCTTCATAAAGCCCTCGCAT
CCCAGGAGCGAGCAGAGCCAGAGCAGGTTGGAGAGGAGACGCATCACCTCCGCTGCTCGCAAGCTTTATT
GCGGTAGTTTATCACAGTTAAATTGCTAACGCAGTCAGTGCTTCTGACACAACAGTCTCGAACTTAAGCT
GCAGAAGTTGGTCGTGAGGCACTGGGCAGGTAAGTATCAAGGTTACAAGACAGGTTTAAGGAGACCAATA
GAAACTGGGCTTGTCGAGACAGAGAAGACTCTTGCGTTTCTGATAGGCACCTATTGGTCTTACTGACATC
CACTTTGCCTTTCTCTCCACAGGTGTCCACTCCCAGTTCAATTACAGCTCTTAAGGCTAGAGTACTTAAT
ACGACTCACTATAGGCTAGCCTCGAGAATTCGCCACCATGGAGACAGACACACTCCTGCTATGGGTACTG
CTGCTCTGGGTTCCAGGTTCCACTGGTGACACAAGTTTGTACAAAAAAGTTGGCACCACCGGTGACAAAC
TTGATGCTAATGTGAGTTCCAACGAGGGTTTCAGGTCCGTGGAGAAGGTCGTGCTGCTCACGTTCCTTGC
AGTGGTTATCCTGATGGCCATCTTGGGCAACCTGCTGGTGATGGTGGCTGTGTGCAGGGACAGGCAGCTC
AGGAAAATAAAAACCAACTATTTCATTGTGTCTCTCGCCTTTGCTGACCTGCTGGTTTCGGTGCTGGTGA
TGCCCTTTGGTGCCATTGAGCTGGTCCAAGACATCTGGGCTTATGGGGAGATGTTCTGCCTGGTCCGGAC
CTCTCTGGATGTCTACCTTTGTACAGCATCGATCTTTCACCTGTGCTGTATTTCCCTGGACAGGTATTAC
GCCATCTGCTGCCAGCCTTTGGTTTATAGGAACAAGATGACCCCTCTACGCATCGCATTAATGTTGGGAG
GCTGCTGGGTCCTTCCCATGTTTATATCTTTTCTCCCCATAATGCAAGGCTGGAACAACATCGGCATAGT
TGATGTGATAGAGAAAAGGAAATTCAGCCACAACTCTAACTCCACGTGGTGTGTCTTCATGGTCAACAAG
CCCTATGCTATCACCTGCTCTGTGGTGGCCTTCTACATCCCGTTTCTCCTCATGGTGCTGGCCTATTACC
GAATCTATGTCGTGGCTAAGCGGGGTCCGGACGCCGTCGCCGCGCCGCCGGGGGGCACCGAGCGCAGGCC
CAACGGTCTGGGCCCCGAGCGCAGCGCGGGCCCGGGGGGCGCAGAGGCCGAACCGCTGCCCACCCAGCTC
AACGGCGCCCCTGGCGAGCCCGCGCCGGCCGGGCCGCGCGACACCGACGCGCTGGACCTGGAGGAGGGAG
GAAACGTCTATATCAAGGCCGACAAGCAGAAGAACGGCATCAAGGCGATCTTCCACATCCGCCACAACAT
CGAGGACGGCGGCGTGCAGCTCGCCATCCACTACCAGCAGAACACCCCCATCGGCGACGGCCCCGTGCTG
CTGCCCGACAACCACTACCTGAGCGTGCAGTCCAAACTTTCGAAAGACCCCAACGAGAAGCGCGATCACA
TGGTCCTGCTGGAGTTCGTGACCGCCGCCGGGATCACTCTCGGCATGGACGAGCTGTACAAGGGCGGTAC
CGGAGGGAGCATGGTGAGAAAGGGCGAGGAGCTGTTCACCGGGGTGGTGCCCATCCTGGTCGAGCTGGAC
GGCGACGTAAACGGCCACAAGTTCAGCGTGCGGGGCGAGGGTGAGGGCGATGCCACCAATGGCAAGCTGA
CCCTGAAGTTCATCTGCACCACCGGCAAGCTGCCCGTGCCCTGGCCCACCCTCGTGACCACCCTGACCTA
CGGCGTGCAGTGCTTCAGTCGCTACCCCGACCACATGAAGCAGCACGACTTCTTCAAGTCCGCCATGCCC
GAAGGCTACGTGCAGGAGCGCACCATCTTCTTCAAGGACGACGGCAACTACAAGACCCGCGCCGAGGTGA
AGTTCGAGGGCGACACCCTGGTGAACCGCATCGAGCTGAAGGGCATCGACTTCAAGGAGGACGGCAACAT
CCTGGGGCACAAGCTGGAGTACAACACCGGAGCAGCAGCACGCTTCCGCTGGAGGACAGAGACCAAGGCA
GCCAAGGTGTTATGTGTCATCATGGGCTGCTTCTGTTTCTGCTGGGCCCCCTTCTTTGTCACCAATATTG
TGGACCCTTTCATAGACTACACTGTCCCCGAGCAGGTGTGGACTGCTTTCCTCTGGCTTGGCTATATCAA
TTCGGGGTTGAACCCTTTTCTCTATGCCTTCTTGAATAAGTCTTTCAGACGTGCCTTCCTCATCATCCTC
CGTTGCAATTATAAGGTAGAGAAAAAGCCTCCTGTCAGGCAGATTCCAAGAGTTGCCGCCACTGCTTTGT
CTGGGAGGGAGCTTAATGTTAACATTTATCGGCATACCAATGAACCGGTGATCGAGAAAGCCAGTGACAA
TGAGCCCGGTATAGAGATGCAAGTTGAGAATTTAGAGTTACCAGTAAATCCCTCCAGTGTGGTTAGCGAA
AGGATTAGCAGTGTGTGAGATATCAAGCTTATCGATAATCAACCTCTGGATTACAAAATTTGTGAAAGAT
TGACTGGTATTCTTAACTATGTTGCTCCTTTTACGCTATGTGGATACGCTGCTTTAATGCCTTTGTATCA
TGCTATTGCTTCCCGTATGGCTTTCATTTTCTCCTCCTTGTATAAATCCTGGTTGCTGTCTCTTTATGAG
GAGTTGTGGCCCGTTGTCAGGCAACGTGGCGTGGTGTGCACTGTGTTTGCTGACGCAACCCCCACTGGTT
GGGGCATTGCCACCACCTGTCAGCTCCTTTCCGGGACTTTCGCTTTCCCCCTCCCTATTGCCACGGCGGA
ACTCATCGCCGCCTGCCTTGCCCGCTGCTGGACAGGGGCTCGGCTGTTGGGCACTGACAATTCCGTGGTG
TTGTCGGGGAAATCATCGTCCTTTCCTTGGCTGCTCGCCTATGTTGCCACCTGGATTCTGCGCGGGACGT
CCTTCTGCTACGTCCCTTCGGCCCTCAATCCAGCGGACCTTCCTTCCCGCGGCCTGCTGCCGGCTCTGCG
GCCTCTTCCGCGTCTTCGCCTTCGCCCTCAGACGAGTCGGATCTCCCTTTGGGCCGCCTCCCCGCATCGA
TACCGAGCGCTGCTCGAGAGATCTACGGGTGGCATCCCTGTGACCCCTCCCCAGTGCCTCTCCTGGCCCT
GGAAGTTGCCACTCCAGTGCCCACCAGCCTTGTCCTAATAAAATTAAGTTGCATCATTTTGTCTGACTAG
GTGTCCTTCTATAATATTATGGGGTGGAGGGGGGTGGTATGGAGCAAGGGGCAAGTTGGGAAGACAACCT
GTAGGGCCTGCGGGGTCTATTGGGAACCAAGCTGGAGTGCAGTGGCACAATCTTGGCTCACTGCAATCTC
CGCCTCCTGGGTTCAAGCGATTCTCCTGCCTCAGCCTCCCGAGTTGTTGGGATTCCAGGCATGCATGACC
AGGCTCAGCTAATTTTTGTTTTTTTGGTAGAGACGGGGTTTCACCATATTGGCCAGGCTGGTCTCCAACT
CCTAATCTCAGGTGATCTACCCACCTTGGCCTCCCAAATTGCTGGGATTACAGGCGTGAACCACTGCTCC
CTTCCCTGTCCTTCTGATTTTGTAGGTAACCACGTGCGGACCGAGCGGCCGCAGGAACCCCTAGTGATGG
AGTTGGCCACTCCCTCTCTGCGCGCTCGCTCGCTCACTGAGGCCGGGCGACCAAAGGTCGCCCGACGCCC
GGGCTTTGCCCGGGCGGCCTCAGTGAGCGAGCGAGCGCGCAGCTGCCTGCAGGGGCGCCTGATGCGGTAT
TTTCTCCTTACGCATCTGTGCGGTATTTCACACCGCATA
[95 nt withheld, positions 4730-4824]
T
[46 nt withheld, positions 4826-4871]
C
[141 nt withheld, positions 4873-5013]
CCTTTGACGTTGGAGTCCACGTTCTTT
[37 nt withheld, positions 5041-5077]
ACTCTATCTCGGGCTATTCTTTTGATTTATAAGGGATTTTGCCGATTTCGGTCTATTGGTTAAAAAATGA
GCTGATTTAACAAAAATTTAACGCGAATTTTAACAAAATATTAACGTTTACAATTTTATGGTGCACTCTC
AGTACAATCTGCTCTGATGCCGCATAGTTAAGCCAGCCCCGACACCCGCCAACACCCGCTGACGCGCCCT
GACGGGCTTGTCTGCTCCCGGCATCCGCTTACAGACAAGCTGTGACCGTCTCCGGGAGCTGCATGTGTCA
GAGGTTTTCACCGTCATCACCGAAACGCGCGAGACGAAAGGGCCTCGTGATACGCCTATTTTTATAGGTT
AATGTCATGATAATAATGGTTTCTTAGACGTCAGGTGGCACTTTTCGGGGAAATGTGCGCGGAACCCCTA
TTTGTTTATTTTTCTAAATACATTCAAATATGTATCCGCTCATGAGACAATAACCCTGATAAATGCTTCA
ATAATATTGAAAAAGGAAGAGTATGAGTATTCAACATTTCCGTGTCGCCCTTATTCCCTTTTTTGCGGCA
TTTTGCCTTCCTGTTTTTGCTCACCCAGAAACGCTGGTGAAAGTAAAAGATGCTGAAGATCAGTTGGGTG
CACGAGTGGGTTACATCGAACTGGATCTCAACAGCGGTAAGATCCTTGAGAGTTTTCGCCCCGAAGAACG
TTTTCCAATGATGAGCACTTTTAAAGTTCTGCTATGTGGCGCGGTATTATCCCGTATTGACGCCGGGCAA
GAGCAACTCGGTCGCCGCATACACTATTCTCAGAATGACTTGGTTGAGTACTCACCAGTCACAGAAAAGC
ATCTTACGGATGGCATGACAGTAAGAGAATTATGCAGTGCTGCCATAACCATGAGTGATAACACTGCGGC
CAACTTACTTCTGACAACGATCGGAGGACCGAAGGAGCTAACCGCTTTTTTGCACAACATGGGGGATCAT
GTAACTCGCCTTGATCGTTGGGAACCGGAGCTGAATGAAGCCATACCAAACGACGAGCGTGACACCACGA
TGCCTGTAGCAATGGCAACAACGTTGCGCAAACTATTAACTGGCGAACTACTTACTCTAGCTTCCCGGCA
ACAATTAATAGACTGGATGGAGGCGGATAAAGTTGCAGGACCACTTCTGCGCTCGGCCCTTCCGGCTGGC
TGGTTTATTGCTGATAAATCTGGAGCCGGTGAGCGTGGGTCTCGCGGTATCATTGCAGCACTGGGGCCAG
ATGGTAAGCCCTCCCGTATCGTAGTTATCTACACGACGGGGAGTCAGGCAACTATGGATGAACGAAATAG
ACAGATCGCTGAGATAGGTGCCTCACTGATTAAGCATTGGTAACTGTCAGACCAAGTTTACTCATATATA
CTTTAGATTGATTTAAAACTTCATTTTTAATTTAAAAGGATCTAGGTGAAGATCCTTTTTGATAATCTCA
TGACCAAAATCCCTTAACGTGAGTTTTCGTTCCACTGAGCGTCAGACCCCGTAGAAAAGATCAAAGGATC
TTCTTGAGATCCTTTTTTTCTGCGCGTAATCTGCTGCTTGCAAACAAAAAAACCACCGCTACCAGCGGTG
GTTTGTTTGCCGGATCAAGAGCTACCAACTCTTTTTCCGAAGGTAACTGGCTTCAGCAGAGCGCAGATAC
CAAATACTGTTCTTCTAGTGTAGCCGTAGTTAGGCCACCACTTCAAGAACTCTGTAGCACCGCCTACATA
CCTCGCTCTGCTAATCCTGTTACCAGTGGCTGCTGCCAGTGGCGATAAGTCGTGTCTTACCGGGTTGGAC
TCAAGACGATAGTTACCGGATAAGGCGCAGCGGTCGGGCTGAACGGGGGGTTCGTGCACACAGCCCAGCT
TGGAGCGAACGACCTACACCGAACTGAGATACCTACAGCGTGAGCTATGAGAAAGCGCCACGCTTCCCGA
AGGGAGAAAGGCGGACAGGTATCCGGTAAGCGGCAGGGTCGGAACAGGAGAGCGCACGAGGGAGCTTCCA
GGGGGAAACGCCTGGTATCTTTATAGTCCTGTCGGGTTTCGCCACCTCTGACTTGAGCGTCGATTTTTGT
GATGCTCGTCAGGGGGGCGGAGCCTATGGAAAAACGCCAGCAACGCGGCCTTTTTACGGTTCCTGGCCTT
TTGCTGGC
